Addgene plasmid #182887: Lenti_EGFP-P2A-siRNAresHAUS6_IRES_Blast
Purpose: Transfer vector for production of lentivirus. Expresses EGFP-P2A-HAUS6 (siRNA resistant version)
Depositing lab: Daniel Gerlich. Depositing organization: Institut fuer Molekulare Biotechnologie (IMBA). Publication: Augmin accumulation on long-lived microtubules drives amplification and kinetochore-directed growth. David AF, Roudot P, Legant WR, Betzig E, Danuser G, Gerlich DW. J Cell Biol. 2019 Jul 1;218(7):2150-2168. doi: 10.1083/jcb.201805044. Epub 2019 May 21. PubMed 31113824.
Backbone
  Vector backbone: Transfer vector for Lentivirus production
  Total vector size (bp): 13235
  Vector type: Mammalian Expression, Bacterial Expression, Lentiviral
  Selectable markers: Blasticidin
Growth in bacteria
  Bacterial resistance: Ampicillin, 100 μg/mL
  Growth temperature: 37°C
  Growth strain: NEB Stable
  Copy number: Unknown
Gene/Insert
  Gene/Insert name: HAUS 6 (alt name: FAM29A)
  Species: H. sapiens (human)
  Mutation: silet mutations in aa 197 - 203 to confer resistance to Haus6 siRNA
  Entrez Gene: HAUS6 (a.k.a. Dgt6, FAM29A)
  Promoter: EF1alpha core
  Tag / fusion protein: EGFP (N terminal on backbone)
  Cloning method: Gibson Cloning
  Sequencing primers: 5′ CATGGTCCTGCTGGAGTTCGTG; 3′ CAAGTGTATGGCCAGATCTC
Terms and licenses: Academic/Nonprofit Terms; Industry Terms: Not Available to Industry
How to cite: Lenti_EGFP-P2A-siRNAresHAUS6_IRES_Blast was a gift from Daniel Gerlich (Addgene plasmid # 182887 ; http://n2t.net/addgene:182887 ; RRID:Addgene_182887)
