[The description below was written by a language model from this plasmid's Addgene catalogue record and pLannotate feature annotations shown in this document.]
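Description:
Lenti_EGFP-P2A-siRNAresHAUS6_IRES_Blast is an HIV-1-based lentiviral transfer vector of about 13.2 kb, used to produce lentivirus for stable expression of human HAUS6 (also called FAM29A or Dgt6) in mammalian cells. It is propagated in E. coli through a high-copy ColE1/pUC-type origin with ampicillin resistance, and it also carries an f1 origin. Outside the proviral region, the backbone has an SV40/EM7-driven bleomycin/Zeocin resistance cassette. The viral portion has a chimeric 5' end in which the CMV enhancer and promoter drive a truncated 5' LTR. This is followed by the Ψ packaging signal with a gag fragment, the RRE for Rev-dependent export of genomic RNA, and the cPPT/CTS. A WPRE, a truncated 3' LTR and a bGH polyadenylation signal close the genome.

The payload is a single transcript driven by the EF-1α core promoter. EGFP comes first and, per the construct name and stated purpose, is linked through a P2A peptide to the HAUS6 coding sequence, although the feature table does not annotate the P2A itself. EGFP and HAUS6 should therefore be made as separate polypeptides, with green fluorescence marking expressing cells rather than tagging HAUS6. Downstream, after an annotated chimeric intron, an EMCV IRES directs translation of blasticidin S deaminase, which allows blasticidin selection of transduced cells. The HAUS6 sequence contains silent mutations across codons 197–203 that make it resistant to a HAUS6 siRNA. This suits the construct to rescue experiments in which endogenous HAUS6, a subunit of the augmin complex that promotes microtubule nucleation within the mitotic spindle, is depleted and replaced by the transgene.
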