Features (pLannotate 1.2.2; 34 found; start..end, strand, type, name):
     30..82      -  misc_feature   bom (fragment): basis of mobility region from pBR322
    237..616     +  enhancer       CMV enhancer: human cytomegalovirus immediate early enhancer
    617..816     +  promoter       CMV promoter: human cytomegalovirus (CMV) immediate early promoter
    834..1014    +  LTR            5' LTR (truncated): truncated 5' long terminal repeat (LTR) from HIV-1
   1061..1186    +  misc_feature   HIV-1 Ψ: packaging signal of human immunodeficiency virus type 1
   1170..1533    +  CDS            HIV-1 gag (fragment): gag protein from human immunodeficiency virus 1; gag
   1679..1912    +  misc_feature   RRE: The Rev response element (RRE) of HIV-1 allows for Rev-dependent mRNA export from the nucleus to the cytoplasm.
   2289..2389    +  CDS            Rev (fragment): human immunodeficiency virus 1 (HIV-1) Rev protein; rev; enhances nuclear export of unspliced and incompletely spliced viral mRNAs
   2439..2556    +  misc_feature   cPPT/CTS: central polypurine tract and central termination sequence of HIV-1
   2605..2623    +  CDS            small t antigen (fragment): SV40 (simian virus 40) small t antigen
   2649..2860    +  promoter       EF-1α core promoter: core promoter for human elongation factor EF-1α
   2881..3597    +  CDS            EGFP: EGFP is a basic (constitutively fluorescent) green fluorescent protein published in 1996, derived from Aequorea victoria. It is reported to be a rapidly-maturing weak dimer with moderate acid sensitivity.
   3670..6534    +  CDS            HAUS6: HAUS6_HUMAN - Also known as DGT6, FAM29A, KIAA1574. Experimental evidence at protein level: Swiss-Prot protein existence level 1. Contributes to mitotic spindle assembly, maintenance of centrosome integrity and completion of cytokinesis as part of the HAUS augmin-like complex. Promotes the nucleation of microtubules from the spindle through recruitment of NEDD1 and gamma-tubulin. From Homo sapiens (Human).
   6601..6830    +  intron         chimeric intron: chimera between introns from adenovirus and immunoglobulin heavy chain genes
   6997..7459    +  misc_feature   IRES: internal ribosome entry site (IRES) of the encephalomyocarditis virus (EMCV)
   7492..7890    +  CDS            BSD: blasticidin S deaminase; Aspergillus terreus BSD; confers resistance to blasticidin
   7910..8498    +  misc_feature   WPRE: woodchuck hepatitis virus posttranscriptional regulatory element
   8435..9016    +  CDS            nef (fragment): NEF_HV1H2 - Experimental evidence at protein level: Swiss-Prot protein existence level 1. Extracellular Nef protein targets CD4(+) T-lymphocytes for apoptosis by interacting with CXCR4 surface receptors. From Human immunodeficiency virus type 1 group M subtype B (isolate HXB2) (HIV-1).
   9023..9203    +  LTR            5' LTR (truncated): truncated 5' long terminal repeat (LTR) from HIV-1
   9235..9459    +  polyA_signal   bGH poly(A) signal: bovine growth hormone polyadenylation signal
   9463..9484    +  promoter       SV40 promoter (fragment): SV40 enhancer and early promoter
   9505..9933    +  rep_origin     f1 ori (sequence partly withheld): f1 bacteriophage origin of replication; arrow indicates direction of (+) strand synthesis
   9947..10276   +  promoter       SV40 promoter: SV40 enhancer and early promoter
  10324..10371   +  promoter       EM7 promoter: synthetic bacterial promoter&nbsp
  10390..10764   +  CDS            BleoR: antibiotic-binding protein; Sh ble from Streptoalloteichus hindustanus; confers resistance to bleomycin, phleomycin, and Zeocin™
  10774..10899   +  CDS            ble (fragment): BLE_KLEPN - Experimental evidence at protein level: Swiss-Prot protein existence level 1. Binding protein with a strong affinity to the bleomycin family of antibiotics. Binds to CL990; an antimitotic-antibiotic compound. From Klebsiella pneumoniae.
  10894..11015   +  polyA_signal   SV40 poly(A) signal: SV40 polyadenylation signal
  11086..11108   -  protein_bind   lac operator (fragment): The lac repressor binds to the lac operator to inhibit transcription in E. coli. This inhibition can be relieved by adding lactose or isopropyl-β-D-thiogalactopyranoside (IPTG). lac repressor encoded by lacI
  11112..11142   -  promoter       lac promoter: promoter for the E. coli lac operon
  11157..11178   -  protein_bind   CAP binding site: CAP binding activates transcription in the presence of cAMP. E. coli catabolite activator protein
  11191..11283   -  CDS            lacI (fragment): lac repressor; lacI; The lac repressor binds to the lac operator to inhibit transcription in E. coli. This inhibition can be relieved by adding lactose or isopropyl-β-D-thiogalactopyranoside (IPTG).
  11466..12054   -  rep_origin     ori: high-copy-number ColE1/pMB1/pBR322/pUC origin of replication
  12225..13085   -  CDS            AmpR: β-lactamase; bla; confers resistance to ampicillin, carbenicillin, and related antibiotics
  13086..13190   -  promoter       AmpR promoter: bla
>Addgene plasmid #182887 | Lenti_EGFP-P2A-siRNAresHAUS6_IRES_Blast | addgene full sequence | sequence record 367932 | Addgene NGS Result
TCGACGGATCGGGAGATCTCCCGATCCCCTATGGTGCACTCTCAGTACAATCTGCTCTGATGCCGCATAG
TTAAGCCAGTATCTGCTCCCTGCTTGTGTGTTGGAGGTCGCTGAGTAGTGCGCGAGCAAAATTTAAGCTA
CAACAAGGCAAGGCTTGACCGACAATTGCATGAAGAATCTGCTTAGGGTTAGGCGTTTTGCGCTGCTTCG
CGATGTACGGGCCAGATATACGCGTTGACATTGATTATTGACTAGTTATTAATAGTAATCAATTACGGGG
TCATTAGTTCATAGCCCATATATGGAGTTCCGCGTTACATAACTTACGGTAAATGGCCCGCCTGGCTGAC
CGCCCAACGACCCCCGCCCATTGACGTCAATAATGACGTATGTTCCCATAGTAACGCCAATAGGGACTTT
CCATTGACGTCAATGGGTGGAGTATTTACGGTAAACTGCCCACTTGGCAGTACATCAAGTGTATCATATG
CCAAGTACGCCCCCTATTGACGTCAATGACGGTAAATGGCCCGCCTGGCATTATGCCCAGTACATGACCT
TATGGGACTTTCCTACTTGGCAGTACATCTACGTATTAGTCATCGCTATTACCATGGTGATGCGGTTTTG
GCAGTACATCAATGGGCGTGGATAGCGGTTTGACTCACGGGGATTTCCAAGTCTCCACCCCATTGACGTC
AATGGGAGTTTGTTTTGGCACCAAAATCAACGGGACTTTCCAAAATGTCGTAACAACTCCGCCCCATTGA
CGCAAATGGGCGGTAGGCGTGTACGGTGGGAGGTCTATATAAGCAGCGCGTTTTGCCTGTACTGGGTCTC
TCTGGTTAGACCAGATCTGAGCCTGGGAGCTCTCTGGCTAACTAGGGAACCCACTGCTTAAGCCTCAATA
AAGCTTGCCTTGAGTGCTTCAAGTAGTGTGTGCCCGTCTGTTGTGTGACTCTGGTAACTAGAGATCCCTC
AGACCCTTTTAGTCAGTGTGGAAAATCTCTAGCAGTGGCGCCCGAACAGGGACTTGAAAGCGAAAGGGAA
ACCAGAGGAGCTCTCTCGACGCAGGACTCGGCTTGCTGAAGCGCGCACGGCAAGAGGCGAGGGGCGGCGA
CTGGTGAGTACGCCAAAAATTTTGACTAGCGGAGGCTAGAAGGAGAGAGATGGGTGCGAGAGCGTCAGTA
TTAAGCGGGGGAGAATTAGATCGCGATGGGAAAAAATTCGGTTAAGGCCAGGGGGAAAGAAAAAATATAA
ATTAAAACATATAGTATGGGCAAGCAGGGAGCTAGAACGATTCGCAGTTAATCCTGGCCTGTTAGAAACA
TCAGAAGGCTGTAGACAAATACTGGGACAGCTACAACCATCCCTTCAGACAGGATCAGAAGAACTTAGAT
CATTATATAATACAGTAGCAACCCTCTATTGTGTGCATCAAAGGATAGAGATAAAAGACACCAAGGAAGC
TTTAGACAAGATAGAGGAAGAGCAAAACAAAAGTAAGACCACCGCACAGCAAGCGGCCGCTGATCTTCAG
ACCTGGAGGAGGAGATATGAGGGACAATTGGAGAAGTGAATTATATAAATATAAAGTAGTAAAAATTGAA
CCATTAGGAGTAGCACCCACCAAGGCAAAGAGAAGAGTGGTGCAGAGAGAAAAAAGAGCAGTGGGAATAG
GAGCTTTGTTCCTTGGGTTCTTGGGAGCAGCAGGAAGCACTATGGGCGCAGCGTCAATGACGCTGACGGT
ACAGGCCAGACAATTATTGTCTGGTATAGTGCAGCAGCAGAACAATTTGCTGAGGGCTATTGAGGCGCAA
CAGCATCTGTTGCAACTCACAGTCTGGGGCATCAAGCAGCTCCAGGCAAGAATCCTGGCTGTGGAAAGAT
ACCTAAAGGATCAACAGCTCCTGGGGATTTGGGGTTGCTCTGGAAAACTCATTTGCACCACTGCTGTGCC
TTGGAATGCTAGTTGGAGTAATAAATCTCTGGAACAGATTTGGAATCACACGACCTGGATGGAGTGGGAC
AGAGAAATTAACAATTACACAAGCTTAATACACTCCTTAATTGAAGAATCGCAAAACCAGCAAGAAAAGA
ATGAACAAGAATTATTGGAATTAGATAAATGGGCAAGTTTGTGGAATTGGTTTAACATAACAAATTGGCT
GTGGTATATAAAATTATTCATAATGATAGTAGGAGGCTTGGTAGGTTTAAGAATAGTTTTTGCTGTACTT
TCTATAGTGAATAGAGTTAGGCAGGGATATTCACCATTATCGTTTCAGACCCACCTCCCAACCCCGAGGG
GACCCGACAGGCCCGAAGGAATAGAAGAAGAAGGTGGAGAGAGAGACAGAGACAGATCCATTCGATTAGT
GAACGGATCGGCACTGCGTGCGCCAATTCTGCAGACAAATGGCAGTATTCATCCACAATTTTAAAAGAAA
AGGGGGGATTGGGGGGTACAGTGCAGGGGAAAGAATAGTAGACATAATAGCAACAGACATACAAACTAAA
GAATTACAAAAACAAATTACAAAAATTCAAAATTTTCGGGTTTATTACAGGGACAGCAGAGATCCAGTTT
GGTTAATTAGCTAGCTAGGTCTTGAAAGGAGTGGGAATTGGCTCCGGTGCCCGTCAGTGGGCAGAGCGCA
CATCGCCCACAGTCCCCGAGAAGTTGGGGGGAGGGGTCGGCAATTGATCCGGTGCCTAGAGAAGGTGGCG
CGGGGTAAACTGGGAAAGTGATGTCGTGTACTGGCTCCGCCTTTTTCCCGAGGGTGGGGGAGAACCGTAT
ATAAGTGCAGTAGTCGCCGTGAACGTTCTTTTTCGCAACGGGTTTGCCGCCAGAACACAGGAGAATTCTC
TAGAGCCACCATGGTGAGCAAGGGCGAGGAGCTGTTCACCGGGGTGGTGCCCATCCTGGTCGAGCTGGAC
GGCGACGTAAACGGCCACAAGTTCAGCGTGTCCGGCGAGGGCGAGGGCGATGCCACCTATGGTAAGCTTA
CCCTGAAGTTCATCTGCACCACCGGCAAGCTGCCCGTGCCCTGGCCCACCCTCGTGACCACCCTGACCTA
CGGCGTGCAGTGCTTCAGCCGCTACCCCGACCACATGAAGCAGCACGACTTTTTCAAGTCCGCCATGCCC
GAAGGCTACGTCCAGGAGCGCACCATCTTCTTTAAGGACGACGGCAACTACAAGACCCGCGCCGAGGTGA
AGTTCGAGGGCGACACCCTGGTGAACCGCATCGAGCTGAAGGGCATCGACTTCAAGGAGGACGGCAACAT
CCTGGGGCACAAGCTGGAGTACAACTACAACAGCCACAACGTCTATATCATGGCCGACAAGCAGAAGAAC
GGCATCAAGGTGAACTTCAAGATCCGCCACAACATCGAGGACGGCAGCGTGCAGCTCGCCGACCACTACC
AGCAGAACACCCCCATCGGCGACGGCCCCGTGCTGCTGCCCGACAACCACTACCTGAGCACCCAGTCCGC
CCTGAGCAAAGACCCCAACGAGAAGCGCGATCACATGGTCCTGCTGGAGTTCGTGACCGCCGCCGGGATC
ACTCTCGGCATGGACGAGCTGTACAAGGGTTCCGGCGCAACAAACTTCTCTCTGCTGAAACAAGCCGGAG
ATGTCGAAGAGAATCCTGGACCGACCGGTATGAGCTCGGCCTCGGTCACCGCTTTCGAGAAGGAGCATCT
CTGGATGTATCTGCAGGCGCTCGGCTTCGAGCCAGGCCCGGCAACCATTGCCTGCGGAAAGATCGTGTCG
CACACGCACCTCGGAGTGAACATGTTTGACAAGCTGAACCGTGATGCCTTTCATATAATTTCTTATTTTT
TGTTTCAAGTTCTGGACCAGTCTCTCACCAAAGAAGTTTTCAAATTTTGTTGGCCCCCATTTGACCAAAA
AAGTGACACTGAATTCCGAAAACATTGCTGTGAATGGATAAAAAGGATTTCTGGTGAATGTGGAAGCAGC
TTTCCTCAAGTTGTTGGTTCACTATTTCTTTCTCCTGGTGGTCCTAAGTTTATTCATCTGATGTATCATT
TTGCAAGATTTGTTGCAATGAAATATATTAAATCCAATTCTAAAAATTCTTCTCATCATTTTGTAGAGAC
ATTTAACATAAAACCACAGGACTTGCACAAATGCATTGCCAGATGCCATTTCGCACGTAGCAGATTTTTA
CAAATTTTGCAAAGACAAGATTGTGTTACCCAAAAATATCAGGAAAATGCACAATTATCTGTCAAGCAAG
TTCGTAACTTGAGATCTGAATGTATAGGATTGGAAAACCAAATAAAGAAAATGGAACCCTATGATGACCA
CAGTAATATGGAAGAAAAAATTCAAAAGGTTCGGTCTTTGTGGGCTTCAGTGAATGAAACGCTCATGTTT
TTGGAAAAAGAGAGAGAAGTTGTTAGTTCGGTCCTTAGTCTTGTTAACCAATATGCTTTAGATGGAACTA
ATGTTGCTATTAATATTCCAAGGCTCTTACTTGACAAAATTGAGAAACAAATGTTTCAGTTGCACATAGG
AAATGTTTATGAGGCTGGAAAACTGAACCTCTTAACAGTTATTCAGTTATTAAATGAAGTCTTGAAGGTG
ATGAAATATGAACGTTGTCAGGCTGATCAAGCAAGATTGACGGTAGACCTTCACTACCTTGAAAAAGAGA
CCAAATTTCAGAAGGAAAGATTATCAGATCTGAAACATATGAGGTATAGAATAAAAGATGATCTCACAAC
TATAAGACATTCTGTTGTTGAAAAGCAAGGAGAATGGCATAAAAAGTGGAAAGAATTTCTTGGTTTGTCT
CCTTTCAGTCTAATTAAAGGTTGGACTCCATCTGTAGATCTTTTACCACCAATGTCTCCCCTTTCGTTTG
ATCCTGCCTCAGAAGAAGTGTATGCAAAGAGTATTCTTTGTCAGTATCCTGCTTCACTTCCAGATGCACA
TAAGCAACATAACCAAGAAAATGGTTGCAGAGGAGACAGTGATACCTTGGGAGCGCTACATGATCTAGCC
AACAGCCCTGCCTCTTTCTTGTCGCAGTCAGTTTCATCATCAGATAGAAACAGTGTTACAGTACTTGAAA
AGGACACAAAGATGGGAACTCCCAAAGAAAAAAATGAAGCAATTTCTAAGAAAATACCAGAATTTGAAGT
GGAAAATTCTCCATTATCAGATGTTGCAAAGAATACAGAGAGTAGTGCATTTGGAGGGTCTTTGCCAGCT
AAAAAAAGTGATCCATTTCAAAAAGAGCAAGATCATCTGGTAGAAGAGGTTGCCAGAGCAGTTTTATCTG
ATTCACCACAGCTCTCTGAAGGAAAAGAAATAAAATTAGAGGAACTAATTGACTCTCTGGGTTCTAACCC
CTTCTTAACAAGGAATCAGATTCCCCGTACTCCAGAAAACTTGATAACTGAAATTAGGAGCTCATGGAGA
AAAGCTATTGAAATGGAAGAAAACAGAACTAAAGAACCAATTCAAATGGATGTTGAACATAGAGAAGTAT
TGCCAGAATCATTACCTGTGTTGCACAATCAAAGAGAATTTAGCATGGCTGATTTTCTCTTAGAAACCAC
TGTATCAGATTTTGGCCAGTCTCATTTGACTGAAGAGAAAGTTATTTCAGATTGCGAGTGTGTGCCTCAG
AAACATGTGCTGACCAGTCACATAGATGAACCACCAACACAAAATCAGTCAGATTTGTTAAATAAGAAAG
TAATTTGCAAGCAAGATTTGGAATGTTTAGCCTTCACCAAGCTTTCAGAAACTAGCCGAATGGAGACATT
CTCCCCTGCTGTCGGCAATAGGATAGATGTGATGGGTGGCAGTGAAGAGGAGTTTATGAAAATATTGGAC
CACTTAGAAGTTTCTTGTAACAAACCTTCCACAAATAAAACTATGTTGTGGAATTCTTTTCAGATATCAA
TTGGAATTAGTTCTAAGAGTTTTAAAGATAATGATTTTGGCATATTACACGAAACTCTCCCGGAAGAAGT
TGGTCATCTAAGTTTTAATAGTTCCAGTAGTTCAGAGGCCAATTTTAAACTGGAGCCAAATAGTCCTATG
CATGGTGGCACTCTTCTAGAAGATGTTGTGGGAGGGAGACAGACTACTCCAGAATCAGACTTTAATTTAC
AGGCTCTTCGCAGTAGATACGAGGCTCTGAAGAAATCTCTTTCCAAGAAAAGGGAAGAATCTTACCTCTC
GAATTCCCAAACACCCGAAAGACACAAACCAGAATTGAGCCCTACTCCCCAAAATGTACAAACAGATGAT
ACGCTTAACTTTTTGGACACCTGTGATTTGCATACTGAGCATATAAAGCCATCTTTACGCACGTCCATCG
GTGAAAGAAAACGGTCTCTTTCACCACTAATTAAGTTTTCTCCAGTGGAACAAAGATTGAGAACCACAAT
AGCATGTAGTCTTGGAGAACTACCTAATTTAAAGGAAGAAGACATTTTGAATAAGAGCCTTGATGCAAAA
GAACCACCGTCTGACTTGACAAGATGAGGATCCGAATTCCGATCCAGTGTGCTGGAATTAATTCGCTGTC
TGCGAGGGCCAGCTGTTGGGGTGAGTACTCCCTCTCAAAAGCGGGCATGACTTCTGCGCTAAGATTGTCA
GTTTCCAAAAACGAGGAGGATTTGATATTCACCTGGCCCGCGGTGATGCCTTTGAGGGTGGCCGCGTCCA
TCTGGTCAGAAAAGACAATCTTTTTGTTGTCAAGCTTGAGGTGTGGCAGGCTTGAGATCTGGCCATACAC
TTGAGTGACAATGACATCCACTTTGCCTTTCTCTCCACAGGTGTCCACTCCCAGGTCCAACTGCAGGTCG
AGCATGCATCTAGGGCGGCCAATTCCGCCCCTCTCCCCCCCCCCCCTAACGTTACTGGCCGAAGCCGCTT
GGAATAAGGCCGGTGTGCGTTTGTCTATATGTTATTTTCCACCATATTGCCGTCTTTTGGCAATGTGAGG
GCCCGGAAACCTGGCCCTGTCTTCTTGACGAGCATTCCTAGGGGTCTTTCCCCTCTCGCCAAAGGAATGC
AAGGTCTGTTGAATGTCGTGAAGGAAGCAGTTCCTCTGGAAGCTTCTTGAAGACAAACAACGTCTGTAGC
GACCCTTTGCAGGCAGCGGAACCCCCCACCTGGCGACAGGTGCCTCTGCGGCCAAAAGCCACGTGTATAA
GATACACCTGCAAAGGCGGCACAACCCCAGTGCCACGTTGTGAGTTGGATAGTTGTGGAAAGAGTCAAAT
GGCTCTCCTCAAGCGTATTCAACAAGGGGCTGAAGGATGCCCAGAAGGTACCCCATTGTATGGGATCTGA
TCTGGGGCCTCGGTGCACATGCTTTACATGTGTTTAGTCGAGGTTAAAAAAACGTCTAGGCCCCCCGAAC
CACGGGGACGTGGTTTTCCTTTGAAAAACACGATGATAAGCTTGCCACAACCCACAAGGAGACGACCTTC
CATGGCCAAGCCTTTGTCTCAAGAAGAATCCACCCTCATTGAAAGAGCAACGGCTACAATCAACAGCATC
CCCATCTCTGAAGACTACAGCGTCGCCAGCGCAGCTCTCTCTAGCGACGGCCGCATCTTCACTGGTGTCA
ATGTATATCATTTTACTGGGGGACCTTGTGCAGAACTCGTGGTGCTGGGCACTGCTGCTGCTGCGGCAGC
TGGCAACCTGACTTGTATCGTCGCGATCGGAAATGAGAACAGGGGCATCTTGAGCCCCTGCGGACGGTGC
CGACAGGTGCTTCTCGATCTGCATCCTGGGATCAAAGCCATAGTGAAGGACAGTGATGGACAGCCGACGG
CAGTTGGGATTCGTGAATTGCTGCCCTCTGGTTATGTGTGGGAGGGCTAACGATATCAAGCTTATCGGTA
ATCAACCTCTGGATTACAAAATTTGTGAAAGATTGACTGGTATTCTTAACTATGTTGCTCCTTTTACGCT
ATGTGGATACGCTGCTTTAATGCCTTTGTATCATGCTATTGCTTCCCGTATGGCTTTCATTTTCTCCTCC
TTGTATAAATCCTGGTTGCTGTCTCTTTATGAGGAGTTGTGGCCCGTTGTCAGGCAACGTGGCGTGGTGT
GCACTGTGTTTGCTGACGCAACCCCCACTGGTTGGGGCATTGCCACCACCTGTCAGCTCCTTTCCGGGAC
TTTCGCTTTCCCCCTCCCTATTGCCACGGCGGAACTCATCGCCGCCTGCCTTGCCCGCTGCTGGACAGGG
GCTCGGCTGTTGGGCACTGACAATTCCGTGGTGTTGTCGGGGAAATCATCGTCCTTTCCTTGGCTGCTCG
CCTGTGTTGCCACCTGGATTCTGCGCGGGACGTCCTTCTGCTACGTCCCTTCGGCCCTCAATCCAGCGGA
CCTTCCTTCCCGCGGCCTGCTGCCGGCTCTGCGGCCTCTTCCGCGTCTTCGCCTTCGCCCTCAGACGAGT
CGGATCTCCCTTTGGGCCGCCTCCCCGCATCGATACCGTCGACCTCGAGACCTAGAAAAACATGGAGCAA
TCACAAGTAGCAATACAGCAGCTACCAATGCTGATTGTGCCTGGCTAGAAGCACAAGAGGAGGAGGAGGT
GGGTTTTCCAGTCACACCTCAGGTACCTTTAAGACCAATGACTTACAAGGCAGCTGTAGATCTTAGCCAC
TTTTTAAAAGAAAAGGGGGGACTGGAAGGGCTAATTCACTCCCAACGAAGACAAGATATCCTTGATCTGT
GGATCTACCACACACAAGGCTACTTCCCTGATTGGCAGAACTACACACCAGGGCCAGGGATCAGATATCC
ACTGACCTTTGGATGGTGCTACAAGCTAGTACCAGTTGAGCAAGAGAAGGTAGAAGAAGCCAATGAAGGA
GAGAACACCCGCTTGTTACACCCTGTGAGCCTGCATGGGATGGATGACCCGGAGAGAGAAGTATTAGAGT
GGAGGTTTGACAGCCGCCTAGCATTTCATCACATGGCCCGAGAGCTGCATCCGGACTGTACTGGGTCTCT
CTGGTTAGACCAGATCTGAGCCTGGGAGCTCTCTGGCTAACTAGGGAACCCACTGCTTAAGCCTCAATAA
AGCTTGCCTTGAGTGCTTCAAGTAGTGTGTGCCCGTCTGTTGTGTGACTCTGGTAACTAGAGATCCCTCA
GACCCTTTTAGTCAGTGTGGAAAATCTCTAGCAGGGCCCGTTTAAACCCGCTGATCAGCCTCGACTGTGC
CTTCTAGTTGCCAGCCATCTGTTGTTTGCCCCTCCCCCGTGCCTTCCTTGACCCTGGAAGGTGCCACTCC
CACTGTCCTTTCCTAATAAAATGAGGAAATTGCATCGCATTGTCTGAGTAGGTGTCATTCTATTCTGGGG
GGTGGGGTGGGGCAGGACAGCAAGGGGGAGGATTGGGAAGACAATAGCAGGCATGCTGGGGATGCGGTGG
GCTCTATGGCTTCTGAGGCGGAAAGAACCAGCTGGGGCTCTAGGGGGTATCCCC
[124 nt withheld, positions 9505-9628]
C
[91 nt withheld, positions 9630-9720]
A
[49 nt withheld, positions 9722-9770]
CCTTTGACGTTGGAGTCCACGTTCTTT
[37 nt withheld, positions 9798-9834]
ACCCTATCTCGGTCTATTCTTTTGATTTATAAGGGATTTTGCCGATTTCGGCCTATTGGTTAAAAAATGA
GCTGATTTAACAAAAATTTAACGCGAATTAATTCTGTGGAATGTGTGTCAGTTAGGGTGTGGAAAGTCCC
CAGGCTCCCCAGCAGGCAGAAGTATGCAAAGCATGCATCTCAATTAGTCAGCAACCAGGTGTGGAAAGTC
CCCAGGCTCCCCAGCAGGCAGAAGTATGCAAAGCATGCATCTCAATTAGTCAGCAACCATAGTCCCGCCC
CTAACTCCGCCCATCCCGCCCCTAACTCCGCCCAGTTCCGCCCATTCTCCGCCCCATGGCTGACTAATTT
TTTTTATTTATGCAGAGGCCGAGGCCGCCTCTGCCTCTGAGCTATTCCAGAAGTAGTGAGGAGGCTTTTT
TGGAGGCCTAGGCTTTTGCAAAAAGCTCCCGGGAGCTTGTATATCCATTTTCGGATCTGATCAGCACGTG
TTGACAATTAATCATCGGCATAGTATATCGGCATAGTATAATACGACAAGGTGAGGAACTAAACCATGGC
CAAGTTGACCAGTGCCGTTCCGGTGCTCACCGCGCGCGACGTCGCCGGAGCGGTCGAGTTCTGGACCGAC
CGGCTCGGGTTCTCCCGGGACTTCGTGGAGGACGACTTCGCCGGTGTGGTCCGGGACGACGTGACCCTGT
TCATCAGCGCGGTCCAGGACCAGGTGGTGCCGGACAACACCCTGGCCTGGGTGTGGGTGCGCGGCCTGGA
CGAGCTGTACGCCGAGTGGTCGGAGGTCGTGTCCACGAACTTCCGGGACGCCTCCGGGCCGGCCATGACC
GAGATCGGCGAGCAGCCGTGGGGGCGGGAGTTCGCCCTGCGCGACCCGGCCGGCAACTGCGTGCACTTCG
TGGCCGAGGAGCAGGACTGACACGTGCTACGAGATTTCGATTCCACCGCCGCCTTCTATGAAAGGTTGGG
CTTCGGAATCGTTTTCCGGGACGCCGGCTGGATGATCCTCCAGCGCGGGGATCTCATGCTGGAGTTCTTC
GCCCACCCCAACTTGTTTATTGCAGCTTATAATGGTTACAAATAAAGCAATAGCATCACAAATTTCACAA
ATAAAGCATTTTTTTCACTGCATTCTAGTTGTGGTTTGTCCAAACTCATCAATGTATCTTATCATGTCTG
TATACCGTCGACCTCTAGCTAGAGCTTGGCGTAATCATGGTCATAGCTGTTTCCTGTGTGAAATTGTTAT
CCGCTCACAATTCCACACAACATACGAGCCGGAAGCATAAAGTGTAAAGCCTGGGGTGCCTAATGAGTGA
GCTAACTCACATTAATTGCGTTGCGCTCACTGCCCGCTTTCCAGTCGGGAAACCTGTCGTGCCAGCTGCA
TTAATGAATCGGCCAACGCGCGGGGAGAGGCGGTTTGCGTATTGGGCGCTCTTCCGCTTCCTCGCTCACT
GACTCGCTGCGCTCGGTCGTTCGGCTGCGGCGAGCGGTATCAGCTCACTCAAAGGCGGTAATACGGTTAT
CCACAGAATCAGGGGATAACGCAGGAAAGAACATGTGAGCAAAAGGCCAGCAAAAGGCCAGGAACCGTAA
AAAGGCCGCGTTGCTGGCGTTTTTCCATAGGCTCCGCCCCCCTGACGAGCATCACAAAAATCGACGCTCA
AGTCAGAGGTGGCGAAACCCGACAGGACTATAAAGATACCAGGCGTTTCCCCCTGGAAGCTCCCTCGTGC
GCTCTCCTGTTCCGACCCTGCCGCTTACCGGATACCTGTCCGCCTTTCTCCCTTCGGGAAGCGTGGCGCT
TTCTCATAGCTCACGCTGTAGGTATCTCAGTTCGGTGTAGGTCGTTCGCTCCAAGCTGGGCTGTGTGCAC
GAACCCCCCGTTCAGCCCGACCGCTGCGCCTTATCCGGTAACTATCGTCTTGAGTCCAACCCGGTAAGAC
ACGACTTATCGCCACTGGCAGCAGCCACTGGTAACAGGATTAGCAGAGCGAGGTATGTAGGCGGTGCTAC
AGAGTTCTTGAAGTGGTGGCCTAACTACGGCTACACTAGAAGAACAGTATTTGGTATCTGCGCTCTGCTG
AAGCCAGTTACCTTCGGAAAAAGAGTTGGTAGCTCTTGATCCGGCAAACAAACCACCGCTGGTAGCGGTG
GTTTTTTTGTTTGCAAGCAGCAGATTACGCGCAGAAAAAAAGGATCTCAAGAAGATCCTTTGATCTTTTC
TACGGGGTCTGACGCTCAGTGGAACGAAAACTCACGTTAAGGGATTTTGGTCATGAGATTATCAAAAAGG
ATCTTCACCTAGATCCTTTTAAATTAAAAATGAAGTTTTAAATCAATCTAAAGTATATATGAGTAAACTT
GGTCTGACAGTTACCAATGCTTAATCAGTGAGGCACCTATCTCAGCGATCTGTCTATTTCGTTCATCCAT
AGTTGCCTGACTCCCCGTCGTGTAGATAACTACGATACGGGAGGGCTTACCATCTGGCCCCAGTGCTGCA
ATGATACCGCGAGACCCACGCTCACCGGCTCCAGATTTATCAGCAATAAACCAGCCAGCCGGAAGGGCCG
AGCGCAGAAGTGGTCCTGCAACTTTATCCGCCTCCATCCAGTCTATTAATTGTTGCCGGGAAGCTAGAGT
AAGTAGTTCGCCAGTTAATAGTTTGCGCAACGTTGTTGCCATTGCTACAGGCATCGTGGTGTCACGCTCG
TCGTTTGGTATGGCTTCATTCAGCTCCGGTTCCCAACGATCAAGGCGAGTTACATGATCCCCCATGTTGT
GCAAAAAAGCGGTTAGCTCCTTCGGTCCTCCGATCGTTGTCAGAAGTAAGTTGGCCGCAGTGTTATCACT
CATGGTTATGGCAGCACTGCATAATTCTCTTACTGTCATGCCATCCGTAAGATGCTTTTCTGTGACTGGT
GAGTACTCAACCAAGTCATTCTGAGAATAGTGTATGCGGCGACCGAGTTGCTCTTGCCCGGCGTCAATAC
GGGATAATACCGCGCCACATAGCAGAACTTTAAAAGTGCTCATCATTGGAAAACGTTCTTCGGGGCGAAA
ACTCTCAAGGATCTTACCGCTGTTGAGATCCAGTTCGATGTAACCCACTCGTGCACCCAACTGATCTTCA
GCATCTTTTACTTTCACCAGCGTTTCTGGGTGAGCAAAAACAGGAAGGCAAAATGCCGCAAAAAAGGGAA
TAAGGGCGACACGGAAATGTTGAATACTCATACTCTTCCTTTTTCAATATTATTGAAGCATTTATCAGGG
TTATTGTCTCATGAGCGGATACATATTTGAATGTATTTAGAAAAATAAACAAATAGGGGTTCCGCGCACA
TTTCCCCGAAAAGTGCCACCTGACG
